>Addgene plasmid #154963 | pCSDest-HA-TMPRSS2 | addgene full sequence | sequence record 305330 | Addgene NGS Result
AGCATCTTTTACTTTCACCAGCGTTTCTGGGTGAGCAAAAACAGGAAGGCAAAATGCCGCAAAAAAGGGA
ATAAGGGCGACACGGAAATGTTGAATACTCATACTCTTCCTTTTTCAATATTATTGAAGCATTTATCAGG
GTTATTGTCTCATGAGCGGATACATATTTGAATGTATTTAGAAAAATAAACAAATAGGGGTTCCGCGCAC
ATTTCCCCGAAAAGTGCCACCTAAATTGTAAGCGTTAATATTTTGTTAAAATTCGCGTTAAATTTTTGTT
AAATCAGCTCATTTTTTAACCAATAGGCCGAAATCGGCAAAATCCCTTATAAATCAAAAGAATAGACCGA
GATAGGGT
[37 nt withheld, positions 359-395]
AAAGAACGTGGACTCCAACGTCAAAGG
[49 nt withheld, positions 423-471]
T
[91 nt withheld, positions 473-563]
G
[124 nt withheld, positions 565-688]
CCCATTCGCCATTCAGGCTGCGCAACTGTTGGGAAGGGCGATCGGTGCGGGCCTCTTCGCTATTACGCCA
GTCGACCGCCAATTCAATATGGCGTATATGGACTCATGCCAATTCAATATGGTGGATCTGGACCTGTGCC
AATTCAATATGGCGTATATGGACTCGTGCCAATTCAATATGGTGGATCTGGACCCCAGCCAATTCAATAT
GGCGGACTTGGCACCATGCCAATTCAATATGGCGGACCTGGCACTGTGCCAACTGGGGAGGGGTCTACTT
GGCACGGTGCCAAGTTTGAGGAGGGGTCTTGGCCCTGTGCCAAGTCCGCCATATTGAATTGGCATGGTGC
CAATAATGGCGGCCATATTGGCTATATGCCAGGATCAATATATAGGCAATATCCAATATGGCCCTATGCC
AATATGGCTATTGGCCAGGTTCAATACTATGTATTGGCCCTATGCCATATAGTATTCCATATATGGGTTT
TCCTATTGACGTAGATAGCCCCTCCCAATGGGCGGTCCCATATACCATATATGGGGCTTCCTAATACCGC
CCATAGCCACTCCCCCATTGACGTCAATGGTCTCTATATATGGTCTTTCCTATTGACGTCATATGGGCGG
TCCTATTGACGTATATGGCGCCTCCCCCATTGACGTCAATTACGGTAAATGGCCCGCCTGGCTCAATGCC
CATTGACGTCAATAGGACCACCCACCATTGACGTCAATGGGATGGCTCATTGCCCATTCATATCCGTTCT
CACGCCCCCTATTGACGTCAATGACGGTAAATGGCCCACTTGGCAGTACATCAATATCTATTAATAGTAA
CTTGGCAAGTACATTACTATTGGAAGTACGCCAGGGTACATTGGCAGTACTCCCATTGACGTCAATGGCG
GTAAATGGCCCGCGATGGCTGCCAAGTACATCCCCATTGACGTCAATGGGGAGGGGCAATGACGCAAATG
GGCGTTCCATTGACGTAAATGGGCGGTAGGCGTGCCTAATGGGAGGTCTATATAAGCAATGCTCGTTTAG
GGAACCGCCATTCTGCCTGGGGACGTCGGAGCAAGCTTGATTTAGGTGACACTATAGAATACAAGCTACT
TGTTCTTTTTGCAGGATCCCATCGATTCGAATTCAAGGATCACAAGTTTGTACAAAAAAGCAGGCACCAT
GTATCCGTATGATGTGCCGGATTATGCGATGGCTTTGAACTCAGGGTCACCACCAGCTATTGGACCTTAC
TATGAAAACCATGGATACCAACCGGAAAACCCCTATCCCGCACAGCCCACTGTGGTCCCCACTGTCTACG
AGGTGCATCCGGCTCAGTACTACCCGTCCCCCGTGCCCCAGTACGCCCCGAGGGTCCTGACGCAGGCTTC
CAACCCCGTCGTCTGCACGCAGCCCAAATCCCCATCCGGGACAGTGTGCACCTCAAAGACTAAGAAAGCA
CTGTGCATCACCTTGACCCTGGGGACCTTCCTCGTGGGAGCTGCGCTGGCCGCTGGCCTACTCTGGAAGT
TCATGGGCAGCAAGTGCTCCAACTCTGGGATAGAGTGCGACTCCTCAGGTACCTGCATCAACCCCTCTAA
CTGGTGTGATGGCGTGTCACACTGCCCCGGCGGGGAGGACGAGAATCGGTGTGTTCGCCTCTACGGACCA
AACTTCATCCTTCAGGTGTACTCATCTCAGAGGAAGTCCTGGCACCCTGTGTGCCAAGACGACTGGAACG
AGAACTACGGGCGGGCGGCCTGCAGGGACATGGGCTATAAGAATAATTTTTACTCTAGCCAAGGAATAGT
GGATGACAGCGGATCCACCAGCTTTATGAAACTGAACACAAGTGCCGGCAATGTCGATATCTATAAAAAA
CTGTACCACAGTGATGCCTGTTCTTCAAAAGCAGTGGTTTCTTTACGCTGTATAGCCTGCGGGGTCAACT
TGAACTCAAGCCGCCAGAGCAGGATCGTGGGCGGCGAGAGCGCGCTCCCGGGGGCCTGGCCCTGGCAGGT
CAGCCTGCACGTCCAGAACGTCCACGTGTGCGGAGGCTCCATCATCACCCCCGAGTGGATCGTGACAGCC
GCCCACTGCGTGGAAAAACCTCTTAACAATCCATGGCATTGGACGGCATTTGCGGGGATTTTGAGACAAT
CTTTCATGTTCTATGGAGCCGGATACCAAGTAGAAAAAGTGATTTCTCATCCAAATTATGACTCCAAGAC
CAAGAACAATGACATTGCGCTGATGAAGCTGCAGAAGCCTCTGACTTTCAACGACCTAGTGAAACCAGTG
TGTCTGCCCAACCCAGGCATGATGCTGCAGCCAGAACAGCTCTGCTGGATTTCCGGGTGGGGGGCCACCG
AGGAGAAAGGGAAGACCTCAGAAGTGCTGAACGCTGCCAAGGTGCTTCTCATTGAGACACAGAGATGCAA
CAGCAGATATGTCTATGACAACCTGATCACACCAGCCATGATCTGTGCCGGCTTCCTGCAGGGGAACGTC
GATTCTTGCCAGGGTGACAGTGGAGGGCCTCTGGTCACTTCGAAGAACAATATCTGGTGGCTGATAGGGG
ATACAAGCTGGGGTTCTGGCTGTGCCAAAGCTTACAGACCAGGAGTGTACGGGAATGTGATGGTATTCAC
GGACTGGATTTATCGACAAATGAGGGCAGACGGCTAGAACCCAGCTTTCTTGTACAAAGTGGTGATCCTC
TCGAGCCTCTAGAACTATAGTGAGTCGTATTACGTAGATCCAGACATGATAAGATACATTGATGAGTTTG
GACAAACCACAACTAGAATGCAGTGAAAAAAATGCTTTATTTGTGAAATTTGTGATGCTATTGCTTTATT
TGTAACCATTATAAGCTGCAATAAACAAGTTAACAACAACAATTGCATTCATTTTATGTTTCAGGTTCAG
GGGGAGGTGTGGGAGGTTTTTTAATTCGCGGCCGCGGCGCCAATGCATTGGGCCCGGTACCCAGCTTTTG
TTCCCTTTAGTGAGGGTTAATTGCGCGCTTGGCGTAATCATGGTCATAGCTGTTTCCTGTGTGAAATTGT
TATCCGCTCACAATTCCACACAACATACGAGCCGGGAGCATAAAGTGTAAAGCCTGGGGTGCCTAATGAG
TGAGCTAACTCACATTAATTGCGTTGCGCTCACTGCCCGCTTTCCAGTCGGGAAACCTGTCGTGCCAGCT
GCATTAATGAATCGGCCAACGCGCGGGGAGAGGCGGTTTGCGTATTGGGCGCTCTTCCGCTTCCTCGCTC
ACTGACTCGCTGCGCTCGGTCGTTCGGCTGCGGCGAGCGGTATCAGCTCACTCAAAGGCGGTAATACGGT
TATCCACAGAATCAGGGGATAACGCAGGAAAGAACATGTGAGCAAAAGGCCAGCAAAAGGCCAGGAACCG
TAAAAAGGCCGCGTTGCTGGCGTTTTTCCATAGGCTCCGCCCCCCTGACGAGCATCACAAAAATCGACGC
TCAAGTCAGAGGTGGCGAAACCCGACAGGACTATAAAGATACCAGGCGTTTCCCCCTGGAAGCTCCCTCG
TGCGCTCTCCTGTTCCGACCCTGCCGCTTACCGGATACCTGTCCGCCTTTCTCCCTTCGGGAAGCGTGGC
GCTTTCTCATAGCTCACGCTGTAGGTATCTCAGTTCGGTGTAGGTCGTTCGCTCCAAGCTGGGCTGTGTG
CACGAACCCCCCGTTCAGCCCGACCGCTGCGCCTTATCCGGTAACTATCGTCTTGAGTCCAACCCGGTAA
GACACGACTTATCGCCACTGGCAGCAGCCACTGGTAACAGGATTAGCAGAGCGAGGTATGTAGGCGGTGC
TACAGAGTTCTTGAAGTGGTGGCCTAACTACGGCTACACTAGAAGAACAGTATTTGGTATCTGCGCTCTG
CTGAAGCCAGTTACCTTCGGAAAAAGAGTTGGTAGCTCTTGATCCGGCAAACAAACCACCGCTGGTAGCG
GTGGTTTTTTTGTTTGCAAGCAGCAGATTACGCGCAGAAAAAAAGGATCTCAAGAAGATCCTTTGATCTT
TTCTACGGGGTCTGACGCTCAGTGGAACGAAAACTCACGTTAAGGGATTTTGGTCATGAGATTATCAAAA
AGGATCTTCACCTAGATCCTTTTAAATTAAAAATGAAGTTTTAAATCAATCTAAAGTATATATGAGTAAA
CTTGGTCTGACAGTTACCAATGCTTAATCAGTGAGGCACCTATCTCAGCGATCTGTCTATTTCGTTCATC
CATAGTTGCCTGACTCCCCGTCGTGTAGATAACTACGATACGGGAGGGCTTACCATCTGGCCCCAGTGCT
GCAATGATACCGCGAGACCCACGCTCACCGGCTCCAGATTTATCAGCAATAAACCAGCCAGCCGGAAGGG
CCGAGCGCAGAAGTGGTCCTGCAACTTTATCCGCCTCCATCCAGTCTATTAATTGTTGCCGGGAAGCTAG
AGTAAGTAGTTCGCCAGTTAATAGTTTGCGCAACGTTGTTGCCATTGCTACAGGCATCGTGGTGTCACGC
TCGTCGTTTGGTATGGCTTCATTCAGCTCCGGTTCCCAACGATCAAGGCGAGTTACATGATCCCCCATGT
TGTGCAAAAAAGCGGTTAGCTCCTTCGGTCCTCCGATCGTTGTCAGAAGTAAGTTGGCCGCAGTGTTATC
ACTCATGGTTATGGCAGCACTGCATAATTCTCTTACTGTCATGCCATCCGTAAGATGCTTTTCTGTGACT
GGTGAGTACTCAACCAAGTCATTCTGAGAATAGTGTATGCGGCGACCGAGTTGCTCTTGCCCGGCGTCAA
TACGGGATAATACCGCGCCACATAGCAGAACTTTAAAAGTGCTCATCATTGGAAAACGTTCTTCGGGGCG
AAAACTCTCAAGGATCTTACCGCTGTTGAGATCCAGTTCGATGTAACCCACTCGTGCACCCAACTGATCT
TC
Features (pLannotate 1.2.2; 17 found; start..end, strand, type, name):
    103..207     -  promoter       AmpR promoter: bla
    260..688     -  rep_origin     f1 ori (sequence partly withheld): f1 bacteriophage origin of replication; arrow indicates direction of (+) strand synthesis
    693..759     -  CDS            lacZα (fragment): LacZα fragment of β-galactosidase; lacZ fragment
    766..1743    +  promoter       CMV IE94 promoter: enhancer/promoter region of simian cytomegalovirus major immediate early transcription unit IE94
   1778..1796    +  promoter       SP6 promoter: promoter for bacteriophage SP6 RNA polymerase
   1851..1871    +  protein_bind   attB1: mutant version of attB; core recombination site for the Gateway® BP reaction BP Clonase™
   1907..3382    +  CDS            TMPRSS2: TMPS2_HUMAN - Also known as PRSS10. Experimental evidence at protein level: Swiss-Prot protein existence level 1. (Microbial infection) Facilitates human coronaviruses SARS- CoV and SARS-CoV-2 infections via two independent mechanisms, proteolytic cleavage of ACE2 receptor which promotes viral uptake, and cleavage of coronavirus spike glycoproteins which activates the glycoprotein for host cell entry (PubMed:24227843, PubMed:32142651, PubMed:32404436). Proteolytically cleaves and activates the spike glycoproteins of human coronavirus 229E (HCoV-229E) and human coronavirus EMC (HCoV-EMC) and th
   3387..3411    -  protein_bind   attB2: mutant version of attB; recombination site for the Gateway® BP reaction BP Clonase™
   3433..3450    -  promoter       T7 promoter (fragment): promoter for bacteriophage T7 RNA polymerase
   3455..3589    -  polyA_signal   SV40 poly(A) signal: SV40 polyadenylation signal
   3702..3720    -  promoter       T3 promoter: promoter for bacteriophage T3 RNA polymerase
   3765..3781    -  protein_bind   lac operator: The lac repressor binds to the lac operator to inhibit transcription in E. coli. This inhibition can be relieved by adding lactose or isopropyl-β-D-thiogalactopyranoside (IPTG). lac repressor encoded by lacI
   3789..3819    -  promoter       lac promoter: promoter for the E. coli lac operon
   3834..3855    -  protein_bind   CAP binding site: CAP binding activates transcription in the presence of cAMP. E. coli catabolite activator protein
   3868..3960    -  CDS            lacI (fragment): lac repressor; lacI; The lac repressor binds to the lac operator to inhibit transcription in E. coli. This inhibition can be relieved by adding lactose or isopropyl-β-D-thiogalactopyranoside (IPTG).
   4143..4731    -  rep_origin     ori: high-copy-number ColE1/pMB1/pBR322/pUC origin of replication
   4902..102     -  CDS            AmpR (across the origin): β-lactamase; bla; confers resistance to ampicillin, carbenicillin, and related antibiotics
