[The description below was written by a language model from this plasmid's Addgene catalogue record and pLannotate feature annotations shown in this document.]
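Description:
pCSDest-HA-TMPRSS2 is a 5,660-nt mammalian expression plasmid built on pCSDest, a Gateway-adapted member of the pCS2-style vector family, and it encodes human TMPRSS2 (PRSS10) carrying an N-terminal HA epitope tag. It is maintained in E. coli as a high-copy plasmid through a ColE1/pUC-type origin and is selected with ampicillin via the β-lactamase gene and its native promoter. An f1 origin and remnants of the lac region (lacZα and lacI fragments, lac promoter and operator, CAP site) are cloning-vector leftovers with no role in the payload.

Expression is driven by the simian cytomegalovirus IE94 enhancer/promoter, a strong constitutive element in mammalian cells, and the annotated SV40 polyadenylation signal lies downstream of the insert. The TMPRSS2 open reading frame lies between attB1 and attB2 sites, consistent with entry of the coding sequence by Gateway recombination, although the record lists the cloning method as unknown; part of the plasmid derives from an earlier deposited construct. The HA tag was added afterwards by site-directed mutagenesis. It is not annotated as a separate feature, but the short gap between attB1 and the start of the TMPRSS2 annotation is where it would be expected. An SP6 promoter upstream of the insert would allow in vitro synthesis of sense RNA, while a T7 promoter fragment and a T3 promoter lie downstream in the opposite orientation.

TMPRSS2 is a transmembrane serine protease that cleaves ACE2 and primes coronavirus spike glycoproteins, including that of SARS-CoV-2, for cell entry. This construct provides epitope-tagged overexpression of the protease in cultured cells, allowing detection or immunoprecipitation with anti-HA antibodies, and it was deposited with a study of proteolytic processing of ACE2.
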