Addgene plasmid #154963: pCSDest-HA-TMPRSS2
Purpose: TMPRSS2 with N-terminal HA
Depositing lab: Utpal Pajvani. Depositing organization: Columbia University. Publication: Angiotensin converting enzyme 2 is a novel target of the gamma-secretase complex. Bartolome A, Liang J, Wang P, Ho DD, Pajvani UB. Sci Rep. 2021 May 7;11(1):9803. doi: 10.1038/s41598-021-89379-x. PubMed 33963249.
Backbone
  Vector backbone: pCSDest
  Modifications to backbone: Added N-terminal HA tag, Tag added by Q5-site directed mutagenesis
  Vector type: Mammalian Expression
Growth in bacteria
  Bacterial resistance: Ampicillin, 100 μg/mL
  Growth temperature: 37°C
  Growth strain: DH5alpha
  Copy number: High Copy
Gene/Insert
  Gene/Insert name: HA-TMPRSS2
  Species: H. sapiens (human)
  GenBank ID: NM_005656.4
  Entrez Gene: TMPRSS2 (a.k.a. PRSS10)
  Tag / fusion protein: HA (N terminal on insert)
  Cloning method: Unknown
  Sequencing primers: 5′ Unknown
Resource information
  A portion of this plasmid was derived from a plasmid made by: https://www.addgene.org/53887/
Terms and licenses: Academic/Nonprofit Terms; Industry Terms
How to cite: pCSDest-HA-TMPRSS2 was a gift from Utpal Pajvani (Addgene plasmid # 154963 ; http://n2t.net/addgene:154963 ; RRID:Addgene_154963)
